Addgene plasmid #81198: pTIM
Purpose: (Empty Backbone) pTIM in vitro transcription backbone plasmid with two multiple cloning sites and two Rho-independent transcriptional terminators.
Depositing lab: Andrés Vázquez-Torres. Depositing organization: University of Colorado Denver and Anschutz Medical Campus. Publication: Guanosine tetraphosphate relieves the negative regulation of Salmonella pathogenicity island-2 gene transcription exerted by the AT-rich ssrA discriminator region. Tapscott T, Kim JS, Crawford MA, Fitzsimmons L, Liu L, Jones-Carson J, Vazquez-Torres A. Sci Rep. 2018 Jun 21;8(1):9465. doi: 10.1038/s41598-018-27780-9. PubMed 29930310.
Backbone
  Vector backbone: pIDTSmart Amp
  Backbone manufacturer: Integrated DNA Technologies
  Vector type: Unspecified
Growth in bacteria
  Bacterial resistance: Ampicillin, 100 μg/mL
  Growth temperature: 37°C
  Growth strain: DH5alpha
  Copy number: High Copy
Gene/Insert
  Sequencing primers: 5′ GTAAAACGACGGCCAGT; 3′ CAGGAAACAGCTATGAC
Resource information
  A portion of this plasmid was derived from a plasmid made by: Synthesized by Integrated DNA Technologies
Terms and licenses: Academic/Nonprofit Terms; Industry Terms: Not Available to Industry
Depositor comments: Please see the plasmid maps (second and third thumbnails below the large map image) for detailed sequence annotations.
How to cite: pTIM was a gift from Andrés Vázquez-Torres (Addgene plasmid # 81198 ; http://n2t.net/addgene:81198 ; RRID:Addgene_81198)
