[The description below was written by a language model from this plasmid's Addgene catalogue record and pLannotate feature annotations shown in this document.]
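Description:
pTIM is a small (about 2.5 kb) empty backbone plasmid designed as a template vector for in vitro transcription assays. It is built on the pIDTSmart Amp backbone, with the functional region obtained by commercial gene synthesis. It replicates in E. coli at high copy from a ColE1/pUC-type origin and is selected with ampicillin. The β-lactamase (AmpR) gene is annotated as being driven by a cat promoter. As is typical of this backbone family, the resistance cassette and origin are insulated by several short terminators (tonB, T7Te and a T3Te fragment), which limit read-through transcription between the backbone and the cloning region.

According to the record, the working part of the plasmid comprises two multiple cloning sites and two Rho-independent transcriptional terminators. The feature table identifies the terminators as rrnB T1 and rrnB T2 from the E. coli rrnB operon. The cloning sites themselves are not annotated in the table, so their positions and restriction sites are not stated here; the depositor refers users to the supplied plasmid maps for those details. No promoter is provided in the cloning region. The apparent intent is that a promoter or regulatory fragment of interest is inserted upstream of a terminator, so that purified bacterial RNA polymerase produces discrete transcripts of defined length. A tiny lacZα fragment is also annotated, probably a remnant of the universal sequencing primer region rather than a functional element.

The associated publication studied how guanosine tetraphosphate regulates transcription of Salmonella pathogenicity island-2 genes, which fits use of pTIM for comparing promoter activity in reconstituted transcription reactions.
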