Features (pLannotate 1.2.2; 10 found; start..end, strand, type, name):
      5..22      -  CDS            lacZα (fragment): LacZα fragment of β-galactosidase; lacZ fragment
    255..341     +  terminator     rrnB T1 terminator: Escherichia coli rrnB; transcription terminator T1 from the E. coli rrnB gene
    433..460     +  terminator     rrnB T2 terminator: transcription terminator T2 from the E. coli rrnB gene
    801..832     +  terminator     tonB terminator: bidirectional E. coli tonB-P14 transcription terminator
    833..935     +  promoter       cat promoter: promoter of the E. coli cat gene encoding chloramphenicol acetyltransferase
    936..1796    +  CDS            AmpR: β-lactamase; bla; confers resistance to ampicillin, carbenicillin, and related antibiotics
   1820..1844    +  terminator     T7Te terminator (fragment): phage T7 early transcription terminator
   1868..1895    +  terminator     T7Te terminator: phage T7 early transcription terminator
   1907..2494    -  rep_origin     ori: high-copy-number ColE1/pMB1/pBR322/pUC origin of replication
   2516..6       -  terminator     T3Te terminator (fragment) (across the origin): phage T3 early transcription terminator
>Addgene plasmid #81198 | pTIM | depositor full sequence | sequence record 154442 | pTIM sequence 2529 bps
CCCGTGTAAAACGACGGCCAGTTTATCTAGTCAGCTTGATTCTAGCTGATCGTGGACCGGAAGGTGAGCC
AGTGAGTTGATTGCAGTCCAGTTACGCTGGAGTCTGAGGCTCGTCCTGAATGATATGCGACCGCCGGAGG
GTTGCGTTTGAGACGGGCGACAGATCGACACTGCTCGATCCGCTCGCACCATCGAATTCGGTACCAAGCT
TGCTAGCCCATGGCTGCAGGCGAGAGTAGGGAACTGCCAGGCATCAAATAAAACGAAAGGCTCAGTCGAA
AGACTGGGCCTTTCGTTTTATCTGTTGTTTGTCGGTGAACGCTCTCCTGAGTAGGACAAATCCGCCGGGA
GCGGATTTGAACGTTGCGAAGCAACGGCCCGGAGGGTGGCGGGCAGGACGCCCGCCATAAACTGCCAGGC
ATCAAATTAAGCAGAAGGCCATCCTGACGGATGGCCTTTTTGCGTTTCTACAAACTCTTCCTGTCGTCGA
CTCTAGAGAGCTCATGCATGGATCCGTTAACTCTGGGCGGTTCTGATAACGAGTAATCGTTAATCCGCAA
ATAACGTAAAAACCCGCTTCGGCGGGTTTTTTTATGGGGGGAGTTTAGGGAGTGGATCGACGAGAGCAGC
GCGACTGGATCAGTTCTGGACGAGCGAGCTGTCGTCCGACCCGTGATCTTACGGCATTATACGTATGATC
GGTCCACGATCAGCTAGATTATCTAGTCAGCTTGATGTCATAGCTGTTTCCTGAGGCTCAATACTGACCA
TTTAAATCATACCTGACCTCCATAGCAGAAAGTCAAAAGCCTCCGACCGGAGGCTTTTGACTTGATCGGC
ACGTAAGAGGTTCCAACTTTCACCATAATGAAATAAGATCACTACCGGGCGTATTTTTTGAGTTATCGAG
ATTTTCAGGAGCTAAGGAAGCTAAAATGAGTATTCAACATTTCCGTGTCGCCCTTATTCCCTTTTTTGCG
GCATTTTGCCTTCCTGTTTTTGCTCACCCAGAAACGCTGGTGAAAGTAAAAGATGCTGAAGATCAGTTGG
GTGCACGAGTGGGTTACATCGAACTGGATCTCAACAGCGGTAAGATCCTTGAGAGTTTACGCCCCGAAGA
ACGTTTTCCAATGATGAGCACTTTTAAAGTTCTGCTATGTGGCGCGGTATTATCCCGTATTGACGCCGGG
CAAGAGCAACTCGGTCGCCGCATACACTATTCTCAGAATGACTTGGTTGAGTACTCACCAGTCACAGAAA
AGCATCTCACGGATGGCATGACAGTAAGAGAATTATGCAGTGCTGCCATAACCATGAGTGATAACACTGC
GGCCAACTTACTTCTGGCAACGATCGGAGGACCGAAGGAGCTAACCGCTTTTTTGCACAACATGGGGGAT
CATGTAACTCGCCTTGATCGTTGGGAACCGGAGCTGAATGAAGCCATACCAAACGACGAGCGTGACACCA
CGATGCCTGTAGCAATGGCAACAACGTTGCGCAAACTATTAACTGGCGAACTACTTACTCTAGCTTCCCG
GCAACAATTAATAGACTGGATGGAGGCGGATAAAGTTGCAGGATCACTTCTGCGCTCGGCCCTCCCGGCT
GGCTGGTTTATTGCTGATAAATCTGGAGCCGGTGAGCGTGGGTCTCGCGGTATCATTGCAGCACTGGGGC
CAGATGGTAAGCCCTCCCGCATCGTAGTTATCTACACGACGGGGAGTCAGGCAACTATGGATGAACGAAA
TAGACAGATCGCTGAGATAGGTGCCTCACTGATTAAGCATTGGTAATGAGGGCCCAAATGTAATCACCTG
GCTCACCTTCGGGTGGGCCTTTCTTGAGGACCTAAATGTAATCACCTGGCTCACCTTCGGGTGGGCCTTT
CTGCGTTGCTGGCGTTTTTCCATAGGCTCCGCCCCCCTGACGAGCATCACAAAAATCGATGCTCAAGTCA
GAGGTGGCGAAACCCGACAGGACTATAAAGATACCAGGCGTTTCCCCCTGGAAGCTCCCTCGTGCGCTCT
CCTGTTCCGACCCTGCCGCTTACCGGATACCTGTCCGCCTTTCTCCCTTCGGGAAGCGTGGCGCTTTCTC
ATAGCTCACGCTGTAGGTATCTCAGTTCGGTGTAGGTCGTTCGCTCCAAGCTGGGCTGTGTGCACGAACC
CCCCGTTCAGCCCGACCGCTGCGCCTTATCCGGTAACTATCGTCTTGAGTCCAACCCGGTAAGACACGAC
TTATCGCCACTGGCAGCAGCCACTGGTAACAGGATTAGCAGAGCGAGGTATGTAGGCGGTGCTACAGAGT
TCTTGAAGTGGTGGCCTAACTACGGCTACACTAGAAGAACAGTATTTGGTATCTGCGCTCTGCTGAAGCC
AGTTACCTCGGAAAAAGAGTTGGTAGCTCTTGATCCGGCAAACAAACCACCGCTGGTAGCGGTGGTTTTT
TTGTTTGCAAGCAGCAGATTACGCGCAGAAAAAAAGGATCTCAAGAAGATCCTTTGATTTTCTACCGAAG
AAAGGCCCA
