>Addgene plasmid #81198 | pTIM | addgene partial sequence | sequence record 158444 | M13-F20 5'-TGTAAAACGACGGCCAGT-3'
GCTGATCGTGGACCGGAAGGTGAGCCAGTGAGTTGATTGCAGTCCAGTTACGCTGGAGTCTGAGGCTCGT
CCTGAATGATATGCGACCGCCGGAGGGTTGCGTTTGAGACGGGCGACAGATCGACACTGCTCGATCCGCT
CGCACCATCGAATTCGGTACCAAGCTTGCTAGCCCATGGCTGCAGGCGAGAGTAGGGAACTGCCAGGCAT
CAAATAAAACGAAAGGCTCAGTCGAAAGACTGGGCCTTTCGTTTTATCTGTTGTTTGTCGGTGAACGCTC
TCCTGAGTAGGACAAATCCGCCGGGAGCGGATTTGAACGTTGCGAAGCAACGGCCCGGAGGGTGGCGG
