>Addgene plasmid #81198 | pTIM | addgene partial sequence | sequence record 158445 | rrnB-T1-term-F 5'-ACGAAAGGCTCAGTCGAAAG-3'
TTGTCGGTGAACGCTCTCCTGAGTAGGACAAATCCGCCGGGAGCGGATTTGAACGTTGCGAAGCAACGGC
CCGGAGGGTGGCGGGCAGGACGCCCGCCATAAACTGCCAGGCATCAAATTAAGCAGAAGGCCATCCTGAC
GGATGGCCTTTTTGCGTTTCTACAAACTCTTCCTGTCGTCGACTCTAGAGAGCTCATGCATGGATCCGTT
AACTCTGGGCGGTTCTGATAACGAGTAATCGTTAATCCGCAAATAACGTAAAAACCCGCTTCGGCGGGTT
TTTTTATG
